Addgene plasmid #167542: HA, EGFP Spastin M87 with exon 4
Purpose: For doxycycline inducible mammalian expression of EGFP tagged Spastin M87 with exon 4.
Depositing lab: Tarun Kapoor. Depositing organization: Rockefeller University. Publication: Designing a chemical inhibitor for the AAA protein spastin using active site mutations. Cupido T, Pisa R, Kelley ME, Kapoor TM. Nat Chem Biol. 2019 May;15(5):444-452. doi: 10.1038/s41589-019-0225-6. Epub 2019 Feb 18. PubMed 30778202.
Backbone
  Vector backbone: pcDNA5/FRT/TO
  Backbone manufacturer: Invitrogen
  Backbone size w/o insert (bp): 5137
  Total vector size (bp): 7440
  Vector type: Mammalian Expression
  Selectable markers: Hygromycin
Growth in bacteria
  Bacterial resistance: Ampicillin, 100 μg/mL
  Growth temperature: 37°C
  Growth strain: DH5alpha
  Copy number: High Copy
Gene/Insert
  Gene/Insert name: Spastin M87 with exon 4
  Species: H. sapiens (human)
  Insert size (bp): 1593
  GenBank ID: NM_014946.3
  Entrez Gene: SPAST (a.k.a. ADPSP, FSP2, SPG4)
  Promoter: CMV
  Tag / fusion protein: HA tag (N terminal on insert); EGFP (N terminal on insert)
  Cloning method: Restriction Enzyme; 5′ cloning site HindIII (not destroyed); 3′ cloning site NotI (not destroyed)
  Sequencing primers: 5′ CGCAAATGGGCGGTAGGCGTG; 3′ TAGAAGGCACAGTCGAGG
Terms and licenses: Academic/Nonprofit Terms; Industry Terms: Not Available to Industry
How to cite: HA, EGFP Spastin M87 with exon 4 was a gift from Tarun Kapoor (Addgene plasmid # 167542 ; http://n2t.net/addgene:167542 ; RRID:Addgene_167542)
