[The description below was written by a language model from this plasmid's Addgene catalogue record and pLannotate feature annotations shown in this document.]
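Description:
HA, EGFP Spastin M87 with exon 4 is a 7.4 kb mammalian expression plasmid built on the Invitrogen pcDNA5/FRT/TO backbone. It is designed for doxycycline-inducible production of a fluorescently tagged form of human spastin (SPAST), a AAA-family protein. In bacteria it is maintained as a high-copy plasmid through a ColE1/pUC-type origin and selected with ampicillin via the β-lactamase gene.

The expression cassette is driven by the CMV immediate-early enhancer and promoter, followed directly by tet operator sequences, which the automated annotation picks up as short tetO-containing promoter fragments. In cells that express the Tet repressor, these operators keep transcription off until tetracycline or doxycycline is added. Downstream lies the EGFP coding sequence fused in frame to the N-terminus of the spastin insert, which was cloned between HindIII and NotI and is terminated by the bGH polyadenylation signal. The catalogue entry also lists an N-terminal HA tag. The feature table does not annotate it separately, though there is unannotated sequence between the promoter region and EGFP. The roughly 1.6 kb insert corresponds to the M87 isoform of spastin, named for its start at the internal methionine 87, in the splice form that retains exon 4.

The backbone also carries an FRT site placed immediately upstream of a hygromycin resistance gene with an SV40 poly(A) signal. In this design the marker has no promoter of its own, so Flp-mediated integration into a genomic FRT acceptor locus is what activates hygromycin resistance. This allows selection of isogenic, single-copy stable lines. The construct therefore suits regulated expression and live-cell imaging of EGFP-spastin, and it was deposited in connection with work on designing chemical inhibitors of spastin.
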