Features (pLannotate 1.2.2; 22 found; start..end, strand, type, name):
      1..380     +  enhancer       CMV enhancer: human cytomegalovirus immediate early enhancer
    381..584     +  promoter       CMV promoter: human cytomegalovirus (CMV) immediate early promoter
    586..605     +  promoter       PLtetO-1 promoter (fragment): modified phage lambda PL promoter with tet operator sites (Lutz and Bujard, 1997)
    607..626     +  promoter       PLtetO-1 promoter (fragment): modified phage lambda PL promoter with tet operator sites (Lutz and Bujard, 1997)
    634..667     +  promoter       TRE3GV promoter (fragment): 3rd-generation Tet-responsive promoter that can be activated by binding of Tet-On® 3G, optimized for retroviral and lentiviral vectors
    792..1508    +  CDS            EGFP: EGFP is a basic (constitutively fluorescent) green fluorescent protein published in 1996, derived from Aequorea victoria. It is reported to be a rapidly-maturing weak dimer with moderate acid sensitivity.
   1521..3110    +  CDS            SPAST (fragment): SPAST_HUMAN - Also known as ADPSP, FSP2, KIAA1083 From Homo sapiens (Human).
   3164..3388    +  polyA_signal   bGH poly(A) signal: bovine growth hormone polyadenylation signal
   3392..3413    +  promoter       SV40 promoter (fragment): SV40 enhancer and early promoter
   3434..3667    +  rep_origin     f1 ori (fragment) (sequence partly withheld): f1 bacteriophage origin of replication; arrow indicates direction of (+) strand synthesis
   3672..3719    +  protein_bind   FRT: FLP-mediated recombination occurs in the 8-bp core sequence TCTAGAAA (Turan and Bode, 2011). FLP recombinase from the Saccharomyces cerevisiae 2μ plasmid
   3727..4749    +  CDS            HygR: aminoglycoside phosphotransferase from E. coli; aph(4)-Ia; confers resistance to hygromycin
   4759..4884    +  CDS            ble (fragment): BLE_KLEPN - Experimental evidence at protein level: Swiss-Prot protein existence level 1. Binding protein with a strong affinity to the bleomycin family of antibiotics. Binds to CL990; an antimitotic-antibiotic compound. From Klebsiella pneumoniae.
   4879..5000    +  polyA_signal   SV40 poly(A) signal: SV40 polyadenylation signal
   5073..5089    -  protein_bind   lac operator: The lac repressor binds to the lac operator to inhibit transcription in E. coli. This inhibition can be relieved by adding lactose or isopropyl-β-D-thiogalactopyranoside (IPTG). lac repressor encoded by lacI
   5097..5127    -  promoter       lac promoter: promoter for the E. coli lac operon
   5142..5163    -  protein_bind   CAP binding site: CAP binding activates transcription in the presence of cAMP. E. coli catabolite activator protein
   5176..5268    -  CDS            lacI (fragment): lac repressor; lacI; The lac repressor binds to the lac operator to inhibit transcription in E. coli. This inhibition can be relieved by adding lactose or isopropyl-β-D-thiogalactopyranoside (IPTG).
   5451..6039    -  rep_origin     ori: high-copy-number ColE1/pMB1/pBR322/pUC origin of replication
   6210..7070    -  CDS            AmpR: β-lactamase; bla; confers resistance to ampicillin, carbenicillin, and related antibiotics
   7071..7175    -  promoter       AmpR promoter: bla
   7234..7286    -  misc_feature   bom (fragment): basis of mobility region from pBR322
>Addgene plasmid #167542 | HA, EGFP Spastin M87 with exon 4 | addgene full sequence | sequence record 332013 | Addgene NGS Result
GACATTGATTATTGACTAGTTATTAATAGTAATCAATTACGGGGTCATTAGTTCATAGCCCATATATGGA
GTTCCGCGTTACATAACTTACGGTAAATGGCCCGCCTGGCTGACCGCCCAACGACCCCCGCCCATTGACG
TCAATAATGACGTATGTTCCCATAGTAACGCCAATAGGGACTTTCCATTGACGTCAATGGGTGGAGTATT
TACGGTAAACTGCCCACTTGGCAGTACATCAAGTGTATCATATGCCAAGTACGCCCCCTATTGACGTCAA
TGACGGTAAATGGCCCGCCTGGCATTATGCCCAGTACATGACCTTATGGGACTTTCCTACTTGGCAGTAC
ATCTACGTATTAGTCATCGCTATTACCATGGTGATGCGGTTTTGGCAGTACATCAATGGGCGTGGATAGC
GGTTTGACTCACGGGGATTTCCAAGTCTCCACCCCATTGACGTCAATGGGAGTTTGTTTTGGCACCAAAA
TCAACGGGACTTTCCAAAATGTCGTAACAACTCCGCCCCATTGACGCAAATGGGCGGTAGGCGTGTACGG
TGGGAGGTCTATATAAGCAGAGCTCTCCCTATCAGTGATAGAGATCTCCCTATCAGTGATAGAGATCGTC
GACGAGCTCGTTTAGTGAACCGTCAGATCGCCTGGAGACGCCATCCACGCTGTTTTGACCTCCATAGAAG
ACACCGGGACCGATCCAGCCTCCGGACTCTAGCGTTTAAACTTAAGCTTATGGTACCTACGTATCCTTAC
GATGTGCCAGATTACGCCGGCATGGTGAGCAAGGGCGAGGAGCTGTTCACCGGGGTGGTGCCCATCCTGG
TCGAGCTGGACGGCGACGTAAACGGCCACAAGTTCAGCGTGTCCGGCGAGGGCGAGGGCGATGCCACCTA
CGGCAAGCTGACCCTGAAGTTCATCTGCACCACCGGCAAGCTGCCCGTGCCCTGGCCCACCCTCGTGACC
ACCCTGACCTACGGCGTGCAGTGCTTCAGCCGCTACCCCGACCACATGAAGCAGCACGACTTCTTCAAGT
CCGCCATGCCCGAAGGCTACGTCCAGGAGCGCACCATCTTCTTCAAGGACGACGGCAACTACAAGACCCG
CGCCGAGGTGAAGTTCGAGGGCGACACCCTGGTGAACCGCATCGAGCTGAAGGGCATCGACTTCAAGGAG
GACGGCAACATCCTGGGGCACAAGCTGGAGTACAACTACAACAGCCACAACGTCTATATCATGGCCGACA
AGCAGAAGAACGGCATCAAGGTGAACTTCAAGATCCGCCACAACATCGAGGACGGCAGCGTGCAGCTCGC
CGACCACTACCAGCAGAACACCCCCATCGGCGACGGCCCCGTGCTGCTGCCCGACAACCACTACCTGAGC
ACCCAGTCCGCCCTGAGCAAAGACCCCAACGAGAAGCGCGATCACATGGTCCTGCTGGAGTTCGTGACCG
CCGCCGGGATCACTCTCGGCATGGACGAGCTGTACAAGGTCGACGCCGGCATGGCAGCCAAGAGGAGCTC
CGGGGCCGCGCCAGCACCTGCCTCGGCCTCGGCCCCGGCGCCGGTGCCGGGCGGCGAGGCCGAGCGCGTC
CGAGTCTTCCACAAACAGGCCTTCGAGTACATCTCCATTGCCCTGCGCATCGATGAGGATGAGAAAGCAG
GACAGAAGGAGCAAGCTGTGGAATGGTATAAGAAAGGTATTGAAGAACTGGAAAAAGGAATAGCTGTTAT
AGTTACAGGACAAGGTGAACAGTGTGAAAGAGCTAGACGCCTTCAAGCTAAAATGATGACTAATTTGGTT
ATGGCCAAGGACCGCTTACAACTTCTAGAGAAGATGCAACCAGTTTTGCCATTTTCCAAGTCACAAACGG
ACGTCTATAATGACAGTACTAACTTGGCATGCCGCAATGGACATCTCCAGTCAGAAAGTGGAGCTGTTCC
AAAAAGAAAAGACCCCTTAACACACACTAGTAATTCACTGCCTCGTTCAAAAACAGTCATGAAAACTGGA
TCTGCAGGCCTTTCAGGCCACCATAGAGCACCTAGTTACAGTGGTTTATCCATGGTTTCTGGAGTGAAAC
AGGGATCTGGTCCTGCTCCTACCACTCATAAGGGTACTCCGAAAACAAATAGGACAAATAAACCTTCTAC
CCCTACAACTGCTACTCGTAAGAAAAAAGACTTGAAGAATTTTAGGAATGTGGACAGCAACCTTGCTAAC
CTTATAATGAATGAAATTGTGGACAATGGAACAGCTGTTAAATTTGATGATATAGCTGGTCAAGACTTGG
CAAAACAAGCATTGCAAGAAATTGTTATTCTTCCTTCTCTGAGGCCTGAGTTGTTCACAGGGCTTAGAGC
TCCTGCCAGAGGGCTGTTACTCTTTGGTCCACCTGGGAATGGGAAGACAATGCTGGCTAAAGCAGTAGCT
GCAGAATCGAATGCAACCTTCTTTAATATAAGTGCTGCAAGTTTAACTTCAAAATACGTGGGAGAAGGAG
AGAAATTGGTGAGGGCTCTTTTTGCTGTGGCTCGAGAACTTCAACCTTCTATAATTTTTATAGATGAAGT
TGATAGCCTTTTGTGTGAAAGAAGAGAAGGGGAGCACGATGCTAGTAGACGCCTAAAAACTGAATTTCTA
ATAGAATTTGATGGTGTACAGTCTGCTGGAGATGACAGAGTACTTGTAATGGGTGCAACTAATAGGCCAC
AAGAGCTTGATGAGGCTGTTCTCAGGCGTTTTATCAAACGGGTATATGTGTCTTTACCAAATGAGGAGAC
AAGACTACTTTTGCTTAAAAATCTGTTATGTAAACAAGGAAGTCCATTGACCCAAAAAGAACTAGCACAA
CTTGCTAGAATGACTGATGGATACTCAGGAAGTGACCTAACAGCTTTGGCAAAAGATGCAGCACTGGGTC
CTATCCGAGAACTAAAACCAGAACAGGTGAAGAATATGTCTGCCAGTGAGATGAGAAATATTCGATTATC
TGACTTCACTGAATCCTTGAAAAAAATAAAACGCAGCGTCAGCCCTCAAACTTTAGAAGCGTACATACGT
TGGAACAAGGACTTTGGAGATACCACTGTTTAAGCGGCCGCTCGAGTCTAGAGGGCCCGTTTAAACCCGC
TGATCAGCCTCGACTGTGCCTTCTAGTTGCCAGCCATCTGTTGTTTGCCCCTCCCCCGTGCCTTCCTTGA
CCCTGGAAGGTGCCACTCCCACTGTCCTTTCCTAATAAAATGAGGAAATTGCATCGCATTGTCTGAGTAG
GTGTCATTCTATTCTGGGGGGTGGGGTGGGGCAGGACAGCAAGGGGGAGGATTGGGAAGACAATAGCAGG
CATGCTGGGGATGCGGTGGGCTCTATGGCTTCTGAGGCGGAAAGAACCAGCTGGGGCTCTAGGGGGTATC
CCC
[124 nt withheld, positions 3434-3557]
C
[91 nt withheld, positions 3559-3649]
AGGGTGATGGTTCACGTACCTAGAAGTTCCTATTCCGAAGTTCCTATTCTCTAGAAAGTATAGGAACTTC
CTTGGCCAAAAAGCCTGAACTCACCGCGACGTCTGTCGAGAAGTTTCTGATCGAAAAGTTCGACAGCGTC
TCCGACCTGATGCAGCTCTCGGAGGGCGAAGAATCTCGTGCTTTCAGCTTCGATGTAGGAGGGCGTGGAT
ATGTCCTGCGGGTAAATAGCTGCGCCGATGGTTTCTACAAAGATCGTTATGTTTATCGGCACTTTGCATC
GGCCGCGCTCCCGATTCCGGAAGTGCTTGACATTGGGGAATTCAGCGAGAGCCTGACCTATTGCATCTCC
CGCCGTGCACAGGGTGTCACGTTGCAAGACCTGCCTGAAACCGAACTGCCCGCTGTTCTGCAGCCGGTCG
CGGAGGCCATGGATGCGATCGCTGCGGCCGATCTTAGCCAGACGAGCGGGTTCGGCCCATTCGGACCGCA
AGGAATCGGTCAATACACTACATGGCGTGATTTCATATGCGCGATTGCTGATCCCCATGTGTATCACTGG
CAAACTGTGATGGACGACACCGTCAGTGCGTCCGTCGCGCAGGCTCTCGATGAGCTGATGCTTTGGGCCG
AGGACTGCCCCGAAGTCCGGCACCTCGTGCACGCGGATTTCGGCTCCAACAATGTCCTGACGGACAATGG
CCGCATAACAGCGGTCATTGACTGGAGCGAGGCGATGTTCGGGGATTCCCAATACGAGGTCGCCAACATC
TTCTTCTGGAGGCCGTGGTTGGCTTGTATGGAGCAGCAGACGCGCTACTTCGAGCGGAGGCATCCGGAGC
TTGCAGGATCGCCGCGGCTCCGGGCGTATATGCTCCGCATTGGTCTTGACCAACTCTATCAGAGCTTGGT
TGACGGCAATTTCGATGATGCAGCTTGGGCGCAGGGTCGATGCGACGCAATCGTCCGATCCGGAGCCGGG
ACTGTCGGGCGTACACAAATCGCCCGCAGAAGCGCGGCCGTCTGGACCGATGGCTGTGTAGAAGTACTCG
CCGATAGTGGAAACCGACGCCCCAGCACTCGTCCGAGGGCAAAGGAATAGCACGTACTACGAGATTTCGA
TTCCACCGCCGCCTTCTATGAAAGGTTGGGCTTCGGAATCGTTTTCCGGGACGCCGGCTGGATGATCCTC
CAGCGCGGGGATCTCATGCTGGAGTTCTTCGCCCACCCCAACTTGTTTATTGCAGCTTATAATGGTTACA
AATAAAGCAATAGCATCACAAATTTCACAAATAAAGCATTTTTTTCACTGCATTCTAGTTGTGGTTTGTC
CAAACTCATCAATGTATCTTATCATGTCTGTATACCGTCGACCTCTAGCTAGAGCTTGGCGTAATCATGG
TCATAGCTGTTTCCTGTGTGAAATTGTTATCCGCTCACAATTCCACACAACATACGAGCCGGAAGCATAA
AGTGTAAAGCCTGGGGTGCCTAATGAGTGAGCTAACTCACATTAATTGCGTTGCGCTCACTGCCCGCTTT
CCAGTCGGGAAACCTGTCGTGCCAGCTGCATTAATGAATCGGCCAACGCGCGGGGAGAGGCGGTTTGCGT
ATTGGGCGCTCTTCCGCTTCCTCGCTCACTGACTCGCTGCGCTCGGTCGTTCGGCTGCGGCGAGCGGTAT
CAGCTCACTCAAAGGCGGTAATACGGTTATCCACAGAATCAGGGGATAACGCAGGAAAGAACATGTGAGC
AAAAGGCCAGCAAAAGGCCAGGAACCGTAAAAAGGCCGCGTTGCTGGCGTTTTTCCATAGGCTCCGCCCC
CCTGACGAGCATCACAAAAATCGACGCTCAAGTCAGAGGTGGCGAAACCCGACAGGACTATAAAGATACC
AGGCGTTTCCCCCTGGAAGCTCCCTCGTGCGCTCTCCTGTTCCGACCCTGCCGCTTACCGGATACCTGTC
CGCCTTTCTCCCTTCGGGAAGCGTGGCGCTTTCTCATAGCTCACGCTGTAGGTATCTCAGTTCGGTGTAG
GTCGTTCGCTCCAAGCTGGGCTGTGTGCACGAACCCCCCGTTCAGCCCGACCGCTGCGCCTTATCCGGTA
ACTATCGTCTTGAGTCCAACCCGGTAAGACACGACTTATCGCCACTGGCAGCAGCCACTGGTAACAGGAT
TAGCAGAGCGAGGTATGTAGGCGGTGCTACAGAGTTCTTGAAGTGGTGGCCTAACTACGGCTACACTAGA
AGAACAGTATTTGGTATCTGCGCTCTGCTGAAGCCAGTTACCTTCGGAAAAAGAGTTGGTAGCTCTTGAT
CCGGCAAACAAACCACCGCTGGTAGCGGTGGTTTTTTTGTTTGCAAGCAGCAGATTACGCGCAGAAAAAA
AGGATCTCAAGAAGATCCTTTGATCTTTTCTACGGGGTCTGACGCTCAGTGGAACGAAAACTCACGTTAA
GGGATTTTGGTCATGAGATTATCAAAAAGGATCTTCACCTAGATCCTTTTAAATTAAAAATGAAGTTTTA
AATCAATCTAAAGTATATATGAGTAAACTTGGTCTGACAGTTACCAATGCTTAATCAGTGAGGCACCTAT
CTCAGCGATCTGTCTATTTCGTTCATCCATAGTTGCCTGACTCCCCGTCGTGTAGATAACTACGATACGG
GAGGGCTTACCATCTGGCCCCAGTGCTGCAATGATACCGCGAGACCCACGCTCACCGGCTCCAGATTTAT
CAGCAATAAACCAGCCAGCCGGAAGGGCCGAGCGCAGAAGTGGTCCTGCAACTTTATCCGCCTCCATCCA
GTCTATTAATTGTTGCCGGGAAGCTAGAGTAAGTAGTTCGCCAGTTAATAGTTTGCGCAACGTTGTTGCC
ATTGCTACAGGCATCGTGGTGTCACGCTCGTCGTTTGGTATGGCTTCATTCAGCTCCGGTTCCCAACGAT
CAAGGCGAGTTACATGATCCCCCATGTTGTGCAAAAAAGCGGTTAGCTCCTTCGGTCCTCCGATCGTTGT
CAGAAGTAAGTTGGCCGCAGTGTTATCACTCATGGTTATGGCAGCACTGCATAATTCTCTTACTGTCATG
CCATCCGTAAGATGCTTTTCTGTGACTGGTGAGTACTCAACCAAGTCATTCTGAGAATAGTGTATGCGGC
GACCGAGTTGCTCTTGCCCGGCGTCAATACGGGATAATACCGCGCCACATAGCAGAACTTTAAAAGTGCT
CATCATTGGAAAACGTTCTTCGGGGCGAAAACTCTCAAGGATCTTACCGCTGTTGAGATCCAGTTCGATG
TAACCCACTCGTGCACCCAACTGATCTTCAGCATCTTTTACTTTCACCAGCGTTTCTGGGTGAGCAAAAA
CAGGAAGGCAAAATGCCGCAAAAAAGGGAATAAGGGCGACACGGAAATGTTGAATACTCATACTCTTCCT
TTTTCAATATTATTGAAGCATTTATCAGGGTTATTGTCTCATGAGCGGATACATATTTGAATGTATTTAG
AAAAATAAACAAATAGGGGTTCCGCGCACATTTCCCCGAAAAGTGCCACCTGACGTCGACGGATCGGGAG
ATCTCCCGATCCCCTATGGTGCACTCTCAGTACAATCTGCTCTGATGCCGCATAGTTAAGCCAGTATCTG
CTCCCTGCTTGTGTGTTGGAGGTCGCTGAGTAGTGCGCGAGCAAAATTTAAGCTACAACAAGGCAAGGCT
TGACCGACAATTGCATGAAGAATCTGCTTAGGGTTAGGCGTTTTGCGCTGCTTCGCGATGTACGGGCCAG
ATATACGCGTT
