>Addgene plasmid #167542 | HA, EGFP Spastin M87 with exon 4 | depositor partial sequence | sequence record 326075 | Genewiz primer BGHR (TAGAAGGCACAGTCGAGG)
NNNNNNNACNNNNNNCTAGACTCGAGCGGCCGCTTAACAGTGGTATCTCCAAAGTCCTTGTTCCAACGTA
TGTACGCTTCTAAAGTTTGAGGGCTGACGCTGCGTTTTATTTTTTTCAAGGATTCAGTGAAGTCAGATAA
TCGAATATTTCTCATCTCACTGGCAGACATATTCTTCACCTGTTCTGGTTTTAGTTCTCGGATAGGACCC
AGTGCTGCATCTTTTGCCAAAGCTGTTAGGTCACTTCCTGAGTATCCATCAGTCATTCTAGCAAGTTGTG
CTAGTTCTTTTTGGGTCAATGGACTTCCTTGTTTACATAACAGATTTTTAAGCAAAAGTAGTCTTGTCTC
CTCATTTGGTAAAGACACATATACCCGTTTGATAAAACGCCTGAGAACAGCCTCATCAAGCTCTTGTGGC
CTATTAGTTGCACCCATTACAAGTACTCTGTCATCTCCAGCAGACTGTACACCATCAAATTCTATTAGAA
ATTCAGTTTTTAGGCGTCTACTAGCATCGTGCTCCCCTTCTCTTCTTTCACACAAAAGGCTATCAACTTC
ATCTATAAAAATTATAGAAGGTTGAAGTTCTCGAGCCACAGCAAAAAGAGCCCTCACCAATTTCTCTCCT
TCTCCCACGTATTTTGAAGTTAAACTTGCAGCACTTATATTAAAGAAGGTTGCATTCGATTCTGCAGCTA
CTGCTTTAGCCAGCATTGTCTTCCCATTCCCAGGTGGACCAAAGAGTAACAGCCCTCTGGCAGGAGCTCT
AAGCCCTGTGAACAACTCNNCCTCAGAGAANNAAGAATAACAATTTCTTGCAATGCTTGTTTTGCCAAGT
CTTGACCAGCTATATCATCAAATTTAACAGCTGTTCCATTGTCCACAATTTCATTCATTATANNNTAGCA
AGGGTTGCTGTCCACATTCCTAAAATTCTTCANTCTTTTTTCTTACGAGTAGCAGTTGTAGGGGTAGNNN
NTTATTTGTCCTATTTGTTTCGGAGTACCCTTATGANTGGNAGGAGCAGGACCAGATNCCTNNTTCNNNN
NCAGA
