>Addgene plasmid #167542 | HA, EGFP Spastin M87 with exon 4 | depositor partial sequence | sequence record 326076 | Primer MEK065 (GGACAAGGTGAACAGTGTGAAAGAGC)
NNNNNNNNNNNNNCNAATGANGACTAATTTGGTTATGGCCAAGGACCGCTTACAACTTCTAGAGAAGATG
CAACCAGTTTTGCCATTTTCCAAGTCACAAACGGACGTCTATAATGACAGTACTAACTTGGCATGCCGCA
ATGGACATCTCCAGTCAGAAAGTGGAGCTGTTCCAAAAAGAAAAGACCCCTTAACACACACTAGTAATTC
ACTGCCTCGTTCAAAAACAGTCATGAAAACTGGATCTGCAGGCCTTTCAGGCCACCATAGAGCACCTAGT
TACAGTGGTTTATCCATGGTTTCTGGAGTGAAACAGGGATCTGGTCCTGCTCCTACCACTCATAAGGGTA
CTCCGAAAACAAATAGGACAAATAAACCTTCTACCCCTACAACTGCTACTCGTAAGAAAAAAGACTTGAA
GAATTTTAGGAATGTGGACAGCAACCTTGCTAACCTTATAATGAATGAAATTGTGGACAATGGAACAGCT
GTTAAATTTGATGATATAGCTGGTCAAGACTTGGCAAAACAAGCATTGCAAGAAATTGTTATTCTTCCTT
CTCTGAGGCCTGAGTTGTTCACAGGGCTTAGAGCTCCTGCCAGAGGGCTGTTACTCTTTGGTCCACCTGG
GAATGGGAAGACAATGCTGGCTAAAGCAGTAGCTGCAGAATCGAATGCAACCTTCTTTAATATAAGTGCT
GCAAGTTTAACTTCAAAATACGTGGGAGAAGGAGAGAAATTGGTGAGGGCTCTTTTTGCTGTGGCTCGAG
AACTTCAACCTTCTATAATTTTTATAGATGAAGTTGATAGCCTTTTGTGTGAAAGAAGAGAAGGGGAGCA
CGATGCTAGTAGACGCCTAAAAACTGAATTTCTAATAGAATTTGATGGTGTACAGTCTGCTGGANATGAC
AGAGTACTTGTAATGGGTGCAACTAATAGNNNCAAGAGCTTGATGAGGCTGTTNNCNGNGTTTTATCAAC
GGNANNATGTGTCTTTACCAAATGAGGAGACANACTACTTTTGCTTAAAAATNNGTTANGTAAACANGGA
AGTCCNNTGACNN
