>Addgene plasmid #167542 | HA, EGFP Spastin M87 with exon 4 | depositor partial sequence | sequence record 326077 | Primer MEK064 (GTCAGATCGCCTGGAGACGC)
NNNNNNNNNNTTGNNNCNTAGANANACCGGGACCGATCCNGCCTCCGGACTCTAGCGTTTAAACTTAAGC
TTATGGTACCTACGTATCCTTACGATGTGCCAGATTACGCCGGCATGGTGAGCAAGGGCGAGGAGCTGTT
CACCGGGGTGGTGCCCATCCTGGTCGAGCTGGACGGCGACGTAAACGGCCACAAGTTCAGCGTGTCCGGC
GAGGGCGAGGGCGATGCCACCTACGGCAAGCTGACCCTGAAGTTCATCTGCACCACCGGCAAGCTGCCCG
TGCCCTGGCCCACCCTCGTGACCACCCTGACCTACGGCGTGCAGTGCTTCAGCCGCTACCCCGACCACAT
GAAGCAGCACGACTTCTTCAAGTCCGCCATGCCCGAAGGCTACGTCCAGGAGCGCACCATCTTCTTCAAG
GACGACGGCAACTACAAGACCCGCGCCGAGGTGAAGTTCGAGGGCGACACCCTGGTGAACCGCATCGAGC
TGAAGGGCATCGACTTCAAGGAGGACGGCAACATCCTGGGGCACAAGCTGGAGTACAACTACAACAGCCA
CAACGTCTATATCATGGCCGACAAGCAGAAGAACGGCATCAAGGTGAACTTCAAGATCCGCCACAACATC
GAGGACGGCAGCGTGCAGCTCGCCGACCACTACCAGCAGAACACCCCCATCGGCGACGGCCCCGTGCTGC
TGCCCGACAACCACTACCTGAGCACCCAGTCCGCCCTGAGCAAAGACCCCAACGAGAAGCGCGATCACAT
GGTCCTGCTGGAGTTCGTGACCGCCGCCGGGATCACTCTCGGCATGGACGAGCTGTACAAGGTCGACGCC
GGCATGGCAGCCAAGAGGAGCTCCGGGGCCGCGCCAGCACCTGCCTCGGNCTCGGCCCCGGCGCCCGGTG
CCGGGCGGCGAGGCCGAGCGCGTCCGAGTCTTCCACAAACAGGCCTTCGAGTACNTCTCCATTGCCCTGC
GCATCGATGANNNGAGAAAGCNNACAGNNNNAGCAAGCTGNNGAATGGNATNANNAAGGNATTGNANAAN
TGGAAAAGNAANNNCTGN
