>Addgene plasmid #167542 | HA, EGFP Spastin M87 with exon 4 | depositor partial sequence | sequence record 326078 | Primer MEK016 (CCACTACCTGAGCACCCAGTC)
NNNNNNNNNNNNNNNNNANANGCGCGATCACATGGTCCTGCTGGAGTTCGTGACCGCCGCCGGGATCACT
CTCGGCATGGACGAGCTGTACAAGGTCGACGCCGGCATGGCAGCCAAGAGGAGCTCCGGGGCCGCGCCAG
CACCTGCCTCGGCCTCGGCCCCGGCGCCGGTGCCGGGCGGCGAGGCCGAGCGCGTCCGAGTCTTCCACAA
ACAGGCCTTCGAGTACATCTCCATTGCCCTGCGCATCGATGAGGATGAGAAAGCAGGACAGAAGGAGCAA
GCTGTGGAATGGTATAAGAAAGGTATTGAAGAACTGGAAAAAGGAATAGCTGTTATAGTTACAGGACAAG
GTGAACAGTGTGAAAGAGCTAGACGCCTTCAAGCTAAAATGATGACTAATTTGGTTATGGCCAAGGACCG
CTTACAACTTCTAGAGAAGATGCAACCAGTTTTGCCATTTTCCAAGTCACAAACGGACGTCTATAATGAC
AGTACTAACTTGGCATGCCGCAATGGACATCTCCAGTCAGAAAGTGGAGCTGTTCCAAAAAGAAAAGACC
CCTTAACACACACTAGTAATTCACTGCCTCGTTCAAAAACAGTCATGAAAACTGGATCTGCAGGCCTTTC
AGGCCACCATAGAGCACCTAGTTACAGTGGTTTATCCATGGTTTCTGGAGTGAAACAGGGATCTGGTCCT
GCTCCTACCACTCATAAGGGTACTCCGAAAACAAATAGGACAAATAAACCTTCTACCCCTACAACTGCTA
CTCGTAAGAAAAAAGACTTGAAGAATTTTAGGAATGTGGACAGCAACCTTGCTAACCTTATAATGAATGA
AATTGTGGACAATGGNANCAGCTGTTAAATTTGATGATATAGCTGGTCAAGACTTGGCAAAACAAGCATT
GCAAGAAATTGTTATTCTTCCTNNNCTGAGGCCTGAGTTGTTCACAGGGCTTANAGCTCCTGCCAGAGGG
CTGTTACTCTTTGGTCCANCTGGGAATGNNAGANATGCTGGCTAAAGCAGTAGCTGCNNAANCGAATGCN
NCNTTCTTTANTNNNANNGN
